>Addgene plasmid #147542 | pAc5.1B-EGFP-HseIF4AI_T | depositor full sequence | sequence record 289989 | Full Sequence
CTTCAAGGAATTAATTCTATATTCTAAAAACACAAATGATACTTCTAAAAAAAATCATGAATGGCATCAA
CTCTGAATCAAATCTTTGCAGATGCACCTACTTCTCATTTCCACTGTCACATCATTTTTCCAGATCTCGC
TGCCTGTTATGTGGCCCACAAACCAAGACACGTTTTATGGCCATTAAAGCTGGCTGATCGTCGCCAAACA
CCAAATACATATCAATATGTACATTCGAGAAAGAAGCGATCAAAGAAGCGTCTTCGGGCGAGTAGGAGAA
TGCGGAGGAGAAGGAGAACGAGCTGATCTAGTATCTCTCCACAATCCAATGCCAACTGACCAACTGGCCA
TATTCGGAGCAATTTGAAGCCAATTTCCATCGCCTGGCGATCGCTCCATTCTTGGCTATATGTTTTTCAC
CGTTCCCGGGGCCATTTTCAAAGACTCGTCGGTAAGATAAGATTGTGTCACTCGCTGTCTCTCTTCATTT
GTCGAAGAATGCTGAGGAATTTCGCGATGACGTCGGCGAGTATTTTGAAGAATGAGAATAATTTGTATTT
ATACGAAAATCAGTTAGTGGAATTTTCTACAAAAACATGTTATCTATAGATAATTTTGTTGCAAAATATG
TTGACTATGACAAAGATTGTATGTATATACCTTTAATGTATTCTCATTTTCTTATGTATTTATAATGGCA
ATGATGATACTGATGATATTTTAAGATGATGCCAGACCACAGGCTGATTTCTGCGTCTTTTGCCGAACGC
AGTGCATGTGCGGTTGTTGTTTTTTGGAATAGTTTCAATTTTCGGACTGTCCGCTTTGATTTCAGTTTCT
TGGCTTATTCAAAAAGCAAAGTAAAGCCAAAAAAGCGAGATGGCAATACCAAATGCGGCAAAACGGTAGT
GGAAGGAAAGGGGTGCGGGGCAGCGGAAGGAAGGGTGGGGCGGGGCGTGGCGGGGTCTGTGGCTGGGCGC
GACGTCACCGACGTTGGAGCCACTCCTTTGACCATGTGTGCGTGTGTGTATTATTCGTGTCTCGCCACTC
GCCGGTTGTTTTTTTCTTTTTATCTCGCTCTCTCTAGCGCCATCTCGTACGCATGCTCAACGCACCGCAT
GTTGCCGTGTCCTTTATGCGTCATTTTGGCTCGAAATAGGCAATTATTTAAACAAAGATTAGTCAACGAA
AACGCTAAAATAAATAAGTCTACAATATGGTTACTTATTGCCATGTGTGTGCAGCCAACGATAGCAACAA
AAGCAACAACACAGTGGCTTTCCCTCTTTCACTTTTTGTTTGCAAGCGCGTGCGAGCAAGACGGCACGAC
CGGCAAACGCAATTACGCTGACAAAGAGCAGACGAAGTTTTGGCCGAAAAACATCAAGGCGCCTGATACG
AATGCATTTGCAATAACAATTGCGATATTTAATATTGTTTATGAAGCTGTTTGACTTCAAAACACACAAA
AAAAAAAATAAAACAAATTATTTGAAAGAGAATTAGGAATCGGACAGCTTATCGTTACGGGCTAACAGCA
CACCGAGACGAAATAGCTTACCTGACGTCACAGCCTCTGGAAGAACTGCCGCCAAGCAGAGAGAGAGAGA
AAAAGAGGGAGAGCAGCTTAGACCGCATGTGCTTGTGTGTGAGGCGTCTCTCTCTTCGTCTCCTGTTTGC
GCAAACGCATAGACTGCACTGAGAAAATCGATTACCTATTTTTTATGAATGAATATTTGCACTATTACTA
TTCAAAACTATTAAGATAGCAATCACATTCAATAGCCAAATACTATACCACCTGAGCGATGCAACGAAAT
GATCAATTTGAGCAAAAATGCTGCATATTTAGGACGGCATCATTATAGAAATGCTTCTTGCTGTGTACTT
TTCTCTCGTCTGGCAGCTGTTTCGCCGTTATTGTTAAAACCGGCTTAAGTTAGGTGTGTTTTCTACGACT
AGTGATGCCCCTACTAGAAGATGTGTGTTGCACAAATGTCCCTGAATAACCAATTTGAAGTGCAGATAGC
AGTAAACGTAAGCTAATATGAATATTATTTAACTGTAATGTTTTAATATCGCTGGACATTACTAATAAAC
CCACTATAAACACATGTACATATGTATGTTTTGGCATACAATGAGTAGTTGGGGAAAAAATGTGTAAAAG
CACCGTGACCATCACAGCATAAAGATAACCAGCTGAAGTATCGAATATGAGTAACCCCCAAATTGAATCA
CATGCCGCAACTGATAGGACCCATGGAAGTACACTCTTCATGGCGATATACAAGACACACACAAGCACGA
ACACCCAGTTGCGGAGGAAATTCTCCGTAAATGAAAACCCAATCGGCGAACAATTCATACCCATATATGG
TAAAAGTTTTGAACGCGACTTGAGAGCGGAGAGCATTGCGGCTGATAAGGTTTTAGCGCTAAGCGGGCTT
TATAAAACGGGCTGCGGGACCAGTTTTCATATCACTACCGTTTGAGTTCTTGTGCTGTGTGGATACTCCT
CCCGACACAAAGCCGCTCCATCAGCCAGCAGTCGTCTAATCCAGAGACCCCGGATCGGGGTACCAACATG
GTGAGCAAGGGCGAGGAGCTGTTCACCGGGGTGGTGCCCATCCTGGTCGAGCTGGACGGCGACGTAAACG
GCCACAAGTTCAGCGTGTCCGGCGAGGGCGAGGGCGATGCCACCTACGGCAAGCTGACCCTGAAGTTCAT
CTGCACCACCGGCAAGCTGCCCGTGCCCTGGCCCACCCTCGTGACCACCCTGACCTACGGCGTGCAGTGC
TTCAGCCGCTACCCCGACCACATGAAGCAGCACGACTTCTTCAAGTCCGCCATGCCCGAAGGCTACGTCC
AGGAGCGCACCATCTTCTTCAAGGACGACGGCAACTACAAGACCCGCGCCGAGGTGAAGTTCGAGGGCGA
CACCCTGGTGAACCGCATCGAGCTGAAGGGCATCGACTTCAAGGAGGACGGCAACATCCTGGGGCACAAG
CTGGAGTACAACTACAACAGCCACAACGTCTATATCATGGCCGACAAGCAGAAGAACGGCATCAAGGTGA
ACTTCAAGATCCGCCACAACATCGAGGACGGCAGCGTGCAGCTCGCCGACCACTACCAGCAGAACACCCC
CATCGGCGACGGCCCCGTGCTGCTGCCCGACAACCACTACCTGAGCACCCAGTCCGCCCTGAGCAAAGAC
CCCAACGAGAAGCGCGATCACATGGTCCTGCTGGAGTTCGTGACCGCCGCCGGGATCACTCTCGGCATGG
ACGAGCTGTACAAGCCAAGCTTGAATTCTATGTCTGCGAGCCAGGATTCCCGATCCAGAGACAATGGCCC
CGATGGGATGGAGCCCGAAGGCGTCATCGAGAGTAACTGGAATGAGATTGTTGACAGCTTTGATGACATG
AACCTCTCGGAGTCCCTTCTCCGTGGCATCTACGCCTATGGTTTTGAGAAGCCCTCTGCCATCCAGCAGC
GAGCCATTCTACCTTGTATCAAGGGTTATGATGTGATTGCTCAAGCCCAATCTGGGACTGGGAAAACGGC
CACATTTGCCATATCAATTCTGCAGCAGATTGAATTAGATCTAAAAGCCACCCAGGCCTTGGTCCTAGCA
CCCACTCGAGAATTGGCTCAGCAGATACAGAAGGTGGTCATGGCACTAGGAGACTACATGGGCGCCTCCT
GTCACGCCTGTATCGGGGGCACCAACGTGCGTGCTGAGGTGCAGAAACTGCAGATGGAAGCTCCCCACAT
CATCGTGGGTACCCCTGGCCGTGTATTTGATATGCTTAACCGGAGATACCTGTCCCCCAAATACATCAAG
ATGTTTGTACTGGATGAAGCTGACGAAATGTTAAGCCGTGGATTCAAGGACCAGATCTATGACATATTCC
AAAAGCTCAACAGCAACACCCAGGTAGTTTTGCTGTCAGCCACAATGCCTTCTGATGTGCTTGAGGTGAC
CAAGAAGTTCATGAGGGACCCCATTCGGATTCTTGTCAAGAAGGAA
[501 nt withheld, positions 4037-4537]
TGAGGATCCAGACATGATAAGATACATTGATGAGTTTGGACAAACCACAACTAGAATGCAGTGAAAAAAA
TGCTTTATTTGTGAAATTTGTGATGCTATTGCTTTATTTGTAACCATTATAAGCTGCAATAAACAAGTTA
ACAACAACAATTGCATTCATTTTATGTTTCAGGTTCAGGGGGAGGTGTGGGAGGTTTTTTAAAGCAAGTA
AAACCTCTACAAATGTGGTATGGCTGATTATGATCAGTCGACCGATGCCCTTGAGAGCCTTCAACCCAGT
CAGCTCCTTCCGGTGGGCGCGGGGCATGACTATCGTCGCCGCACTTATGACTGTCTTCTTTATCATGCAA
CTCGTAGGACAGGTGCCGGCAGCGCTCTGGGTCATTTTCGGCGAGGACCGCTTTCGCTGGAGCGCGACGA
TGATCGGCCTGTCGCTTGCGGTATTCGGAATCTTGCACGCCCTCGCTCAAGCCTTCGTCACTGGTCCCGC
CACCAAACGTTTCGGCGAGAAGCAGGCCATTATCGCCGGCATGGCGGCCGACGCGCTGGGCTACGTCTTG
CTGGCGTTCGCGACGCGAGGCTGGATGGCCTTCCCCATTATGATTCTTCTCGCTTCCGGCGGCATCGGGA
TGCCCGCGTTGCAGGCCATGCTGTCCAGGCAGGTAGATGACGACCATCAGGGACAGCTTCAAGGATCGCT
CGCGGCTCTTACCAGCCAGCAAAAGGCCAGGAACCGTAAAAAGGCCGCGTTGCTGGCGTTTTTCCATAGG
CTCCGCCCCCCTGACGAGCATCACAAAAATCGACGCTCAAGTCAGAGGTGGCGAAACCCGACAGGACTAT
AAAGATACCAGGCGTTTCCCCCTGGAAGCTCCCTCGTGCGCTCTCCTGTTCCGACCCTGCCGCTTACCGG
ATACCTGTCCGCCTTTCTCCCTTCGGGAAGCGTGGCGCTTTCTCAATGCTCACGCTGTAGGTATCTCAGT
TCGGTGTAGGTCGTTCGCTCCAAGCTGGGCTGTGTGCACGAACCCCCCGTTCAGCCCGACCGCTGCGCCT
TATCCGGTAACTATCGTCTTGAGTCCAACCCGGTAAGACACGACTTATCGCCACTGGCAGCAGCCACTGG
TAACAGGATTAGCAGAGCGAGGTATGTAGGCGGTGCTACAGAGTTCTTGAAGTGGTGGCCTAACTACGGC
TACACTAGAAGGACAGTATTTGGTATCTGCGCTCTGCTGAAGCCAGTTACCTTCGGAAAAAGAGTTGGTA
GCTCTTGATCCGGCAAACAAACCACCGCTGGTAGCGGTGGTTTTTTTGTTTGCAAGCAGCAGATTACGCG
CAGAAAAAAAGGATCTCAAGAAGATCCTTTGATCTTTTCTACGGGGTCTGACGCTCAGTGGAACGAAAAC
TCACGTTAAGGGATTTTGGTCATGAGATTATCAAAAAGGATCTTCACCTAGATCCTTTTAAATTAAAAAT
GAAGTTTTAAATCAATCTAAAGTATATATGAGTAAACTTGGTCTGACAGTTACCAATGCTTAATCAGTGA
GGCACCTATCTCAGCGATCTGTCTATTTCGTTCATCCATAGTTGCCTGACTCCCCGTCGTGTAGATAACT
ACGATACGGGAGGGCTTACCATCTGGCCCCAGTGCTGCAATGATACCGCGAGACCCACGCTCACCGGCTC
CAGATTTATCAGCAATAAACCAGCCAGCCGGAAGGGCCGAGCGCAGAAGTGGTCCTGCAACTTTATCCGC
CTCCATCCAGTCTATTAATTGTTGCCGGGAAGCTAGAGTAAGTAGTTCGCCAGTTAATAGTTTGCGCAAC
GTTGTTGCCATTGCTGCAGGCATCGTGGTGTCACGCTCGTCGTTTGGTATGGCTTCATTCAGCTCCGGTT
CCCAACGATCAAGGCGAGTTACATGATCCCCCATGTTGTGCAAAAAAGCGGTTAGCTCCTTCGGTCCTCC
GATCGTTGTCAGAAGTAAGTTGGCCGCAGTGTTATCACTCATGGTTATGGCAGCACTGCATAATTCTCTT
ACTGTCATGCCATCCGTAAGATGCTTTTCTGTGACTGGTGAGTACTCAACCAAGTCATTCTGAGAATAGT
GTATGCGGCGACCGAGTTGCTCTTGCCCGGCGTCAACACGGGATAATACCGCGCCACATAGCAGAACTTT
AAAAGTGCTCATCATTGGAAAACGTTCTTCGGGGCGAAAACTCTCAAGGATCTTACCGCTGTTGAGATCC
AGTTCGATGTAACCCACTCGTGCACCCAACTGATCTTCAGCATCTTTTACTTTCACCAGCGTTTCTGGGT
GAGCAAAAACAGGAAGGCAAAATGCCGCAAAAAAGGGAATAAGGGCGACACGGAAATGTTGAATACTCAT
ACTCTTCCTTTTTCAATATTATTGAAGCATTTATCAGGGTTATTGTCTCATGAGCGGATACATATTTGAA
TGTATTTAGAAAAATAAACAAATAGGGGTTCCGCGCACATTTCCCCGAAAAGTGCCACCTGACGTCTAAG
AAACCATTATTATCATGACATTAACCTATAAAAATAGGCGTATCACGAGGCCCTTTCGT
Features (pLannotate 1.2.2; 9 found; start..end, strand, type, name):
     56..2568    +  promoter       Ac5 promoter: Drosophila melanogaster actin 5C promoter
   2588..3304    +  CDS            EGFP: EGFP is a basic (constitutively fluorescent) green fluorescent protein published in 1996, derived from Aequorea victoria. It is reported to be a rapidly-maturing weak dimer with moderate acid sensitivity.
   3320..4537    +  CDS            EIF4A1 (sequence partly withheld): IF4A1_HUMAN - Also known as DDX2A, EIF4A. Experimental evidence at protein level: Swiss-Prot protein existence level 1. ATP-dependent RNA helicase which is a subunit of the eIF4F complex involved in cap recognition and is required for mRNA binding to ribosome. In the current model of translation initiation, eIF4A unwinds RNA secondary structures in the 5'-UTR of mRNAs which is necessary to allow efficient binding of the small ribosomal subunit, and subsequent scanning for the initiator codon. From Homo sapiens (Human).
   4542..4676    -  polyA_signal   SV40 poly(A) signal: SV40 polyadenylation signal
   4699..4783    -  CDS            large T antigen (fragment): large T antigen from SV40 (simian virus 40)
   4784..5254    +  CDS            TcR (fragment): tetracycline efflux protein; tet; confers resistance to tetracycline
   5298..5886    -  rep_origin     ori: high-copy-number ColE1/pMB1/pBR322/pUC origin of replication
   6057..6917    -  CDS            AmpR: β-lactamase; bla; confers resistance to ampicillin, carbenicillin, and related antibiotics
   6918..7022    -  promoter       AmpR promoter: bla
