[The description below was written by a language model from this plasmid's Addgene catalogue record and pLannotate feature annotations shown in this document.]
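Description:
pAc5.1B-EGFP-HseIF4AI_T is a 7.1 kb insect expression plasmid designed to produce human eIF4AI (EIF4A1) as an N-terminal EGFP fusion. The catalogue lists the backbone as unknown, although the name and the annotated parts point to a pAc5.1-style vector. The Drosophila melanogaster actin 5C (Ac5) promoter, a strong constitutive promoter commonly used in Drosophila cultured cells, sits upstream of the EGFP coding sequence. The EIF4A1 open reading frame follows after a short linker. An SV40 polyadenylation signal lies immediately downstream of the insert. It is annotated on the opposite strand, which is not unusual because this SV40 region carries signals in both orientations. According to the depositor, the insert carries three silent mutations relative to the NCBI reference transcript, so the encoded protein should be unchanged.

For propagation in E. coli, the plasmid carries a ColE1/pUC-type origin and a β-lactamase gene with its own promoter, conferring ampicillin resistance. The record describes it as low copy even though the origin is annotated as a high-copy type. Short fragments of SV40 large T antigen and of a tetracycline resistance gene are also detected. These appear to be non-functional backbone remnants. No selectable marker for insect cells is annotated, which suggests transient transfection or co-transfection with a separate selection plasmid.

eIF4AI is the ATP-dependent DEAD-box RNA helicase subunit of the eIF4F cap-binding complex, which unwinds secondary structure in mRNA 5′ UTRs during translation initiation. The stated purpose is simply insect expression of this protein. The EGFP tag would allow fluorescence localisation or tag-based pulldown and detection, though the record does not specify particular applications. The depositor sequence may be theoretical or based on Sanger sequencing rather than fully verified.
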