Addgene plasmid #147542: pAc5.1B-EGFP-HseIF4AI_T
Purpose: Insect Expression of HseIF4AI
Depositing lab: Elisa Izaurralde. Depositing organization: Max Planck Institute for Developmental Biology.
Backbone
  Vector backbone: Unknown
  Vector type: Insect Expression
Growth in bacteria
  Bacterial resistance: Ampicillin, 100 μg/mL
  Growth temperature: 37°C
  Growth strain: DH5alpha
  Copy number: Low Copy
Gene/Insert
  Gene/Insert name: HseIF4AI
  Species: H. sapiens (human)
  Mutation: 3 silent mutations compared to the sequence given by NCBI: NM_001416.2
  Entrez Gene: EIF4A1 (a.k.a. DDX2A, EIF-4A, EIF4A, eIF-4A-I, eIF4A-I)
  Cloning method: Unknown
Terms and licenses: Academic/Nonprofit Terms; Industry Terms: Not Available to Industry
Depositor comments: Plasmids from this collection were made available to the research community and donated after the lab closed. Please note that the sequence provided by the depositing laboratory may be theoretical/predicted or based on Sanger sequencing results. There may be discrepancies between sequencing results obtained by Addgene and the depositor sequence. If an Addgene verified sequence is not available, please contact before placing your order to request that our lab fully sequence the plasmid.
How to cite: pAc5.1B-EGFP-HseIF4AI_T was a gift from Elisa Izaurralde (Addgene plasmid # 147542 ; http://n2t.net/addgene:147542 ; RRID:Addgene_147542)
